Addgene plasmid #123463: pcDNA6-N-3XFLAG-Axin1
Depositing lab: Bruce Beutler. Depositing organization: University of Texas Southwestern Medical Center. Publication: LMBR1L regulates lymphopoiesis through Wnt/beta-catenin signaling. Choi JH, Zhong X, McAlpine W, Liao TC, Zhang D, Fang B, Russell J, Ludwig S, Nair-Gill E, Zhang Z, Wang KW, Misawa T, Zhan X, Choi M, Wang T, Li X, Tang M, Sun Q, Yu L, Murray AR, Moresco EMY, Beutler B. Science. 2019 May 10;364(6440). pii: 364/6440/eaau0812. doi: 10.1126/science.aau0812. PubMed 31073040.
Backbone
  Vector backbone: pcDNA6
  Backbone size w/o insert (bp): 5079
  Total vector size (bp): 7578
  Vector type: Mammalian Expression
Growth in bacteria
  Bacterial resistance: Ampicillin, 100 μg/mL
  Growth temperature: 37°C
  Growth strain: DH5alpha
  Copy number: Unknown
Gene/Insert
  Gene/Insert name: Axin 1
  Species: M. musculus (mouse)
  Insert size (bp): 2499
  GenBank ID: NM_001159598.1
  Entrez Gene: Axin1 (a.k.a. Axin, Fu, Kb, Ki, fused, kinky, knobbly)
  Tag / fusion protein: FLAG (N terminal on backbone)
  Cloning method: Ligation Independent Cloning
  Sequencing primers: 5′ TAATACGACTCACTATAGGG; 3′ TAGAAGGCACAGTCGAGGC
Terms and licenses: Academic/Nonprofit Terms; Industry Terms: Not Available to Industry
How to cite: pcDNA6-N-3XFLAG-Axin1 was a gift from Bruce Beutler (Addgene plasmid # 123463 ; http://n2t.net/addgene:123463 ; RRID:Addgene_123463)
