[The description below was written by a language model from this plasmid's Addgene catalogue record and pLannotate feature annotations shown in this document.]
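Description:
pcDNA6-N-3XFLAG-Axin1 is a mammalian expression plasmid of about 7.6 kb, built on the pcDNA6 backbone and carrying the mouse Axin1 coding sequence (about 2.5 kb) fused at its N terminus to a backbone-encoded 3xFLAG epitope tag. The insert was introduced by ligation-independent cloning. Transcription of the tagged open reading frame is driven by the human cytomegalovirus immediate-early enhancer and promoter and terminated by the bovine growth hormone polyadenylation signal. A T7 promoter lies just upstream of the tag and can serve for in vitro transcription or as a sequencing primer site. The automated annotation detects only a fragment of the 3xFLAG sequence and matches the insert to the rat Axin1 protein entry, which reflects homology-based labelling; the catalogue record specifies the mouse gene.

In bacteria the plasmid replicates from a high-copy ColE1/pUC-type origin and is selected with ampicillin through the β-lactamase gene. An f1 origin is also present. For selection in mammalian cells, the backbone carries a blasticidin S deaminase cassette under the SV40 early promoter, with an EM7 bacterial promoter and an SV40 polyadenylation signal. The short bleomycin-resistance, lac and HIV-1 LTR fragments in the feature table appear to be backbone remnants or incidental matches rather than functional elements.

Axin1 is a scaffold component of the β-catenin destruction complex and negatively regulates Wnt signalling. The construct suits transient or blasticidin-selected overexpression of FLAG-tagged Axin1, with anti-FLAG detection or immunoprecipitation. It was deposited with a study of Wnt/β-catenin signalling in lymphopoiesis.
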