Features (pLannotate 1.2.2; 23 found; start..end, strand, type, name):
      1..380     +  enhancer       CMV enhancer: human cytomegalovirus immediate early enhancer
    381..584     +  promoter       CMV promoter: human cytomegalovirus (CMV) immediate early promoter
    580..613     +  LTR            5' LTR (truncated) (fragment): truncated 5' long terminal repeat (LTR) from HIV-1
    629..647     +  promoter       T7 promoter: promoter for bacteriophage T7 RNA polymerase
    695..715     +  CDS            3xFLAG (fragment): three tandem FLAG® epitope tags
    753..3233    +  CDS            Axin1: AXIN1_RAT - Also known as Axin. Experimental evidence at protein level: Swiss-Prot protein existence level 1. Component of the beta-catenin destruction complex required for regulating CTNNB1 levels through phosphorylation and ubiquitination, and modulating Wnt-signaling (By similarity). Controls dorsoventral patterning via two opposing effects; down-regulates beta- catenin to inhibit the Wnt signaling pathway and ventralize embryos, but also dorsalizes embryos by activating a Wnt-independent JNK signaling pathway (By similarity). Also facilitates the phosphorylation of APC by GSK3B (By similar
   3305..3529    +  polyA_signal   bGH poly(A) signal: bovine growth hormone polyadenylation signal
   3533..3554    +  promoter       SV40 promoter (fragment): SV40 enhancer and early promoter
   3575..4003    +  rep_origin     f1 ori (sequence partly withheld): f1 bacteriophage origin of replication; arrow indicates direction of (+) strand synthesis
   4017..4346    +  promoter       SV40 promoter: SV40 enhancer and early promoter
   4394..4441    +  promoter       EM7 promoter: synthetic bacterial promoter&nbsp
   4460..4858    +  CDS            BSD: blasticidin S deaminase; Aspergillus terreus BSD; confers resistance to blasticidin
   4859..4886    +  CDS            BleoR (fragment): antibiotic-binding protein; Sh ble from Streptoalloteichus hindustanus; confers resistance to bleomycin, phleomycin, and Zeocin™
   4896..5021    +  CDS            ble (fragment): BLE_KLEPN - Experimental evidence at protein level: Swiss-Prot protein existence level 1. Binding protein with a strong affinity to the bleomycin family of antibiotics. Binds to CL990; an antimitotic-antibiotic compound. From Klebsiella pneumoniae.
   5016..5137    +  polyA_signal   SV40 poly(A) signal: SV40 polyadenylation signal
   5210..5226    -  protein_bind   lac operator: The lac repressor binds to the lac operator to inhibit transcription in E. coli. This inhibition can be relieved by adding lactose or isopropyl-β-D-thiogalactopyranoside (IPTG). lac repressor encoded by lacI
   5234..5264    -  promoter       lac promoter: promoter for the E. coli lac operon
   5279..5300    -  protein_bind   CAP binding site: CAP binding activates transcription in the presence of cAMP. E. coli catabolite activator protein
   5313..5405    -  CDS            lacI (fragment): lac repressor; lacI; The lac repressor binds to the lac operator to inhibit transcription in E. coli. This inhibition can be relieved by adding lactose or isopropyl-β-D-thiogalactopyranoside (IPTG).
   5588..6176    -  rep_origin     ori: high-copy-number ColE1/pMB1/pBR322/pUC origin of replication
   6347..7207    -  CDS            AmpR: β-lactamase; bla; confers resistance to ampicillin, carbenicillin, and related antibiotics
   7208..7312    -  promoter       AmpR promoter: bla
   7371..7423    -  misc_feature   bom (fragment): basis of mobility region from pBR322
>Addgene plasmid #123463 | pcDNA6-N-3XFLAG-Axin1 | addgene full sequence | sequence record 244133 | Addgene NGS Result
GACATTGATTATTGACTAGTTATTAATAGTAATCAATTACGGGGTCATTAGTTCATAGCCCATATATGGA
GTTCCGCGTTACATAACTTACGGTAAATGGCCCGCCTGGCTGACCGCCCAACGACCCCCGCCCATTGACG
TCAATAATGACGTATGTTCCCATAGTAACGCCAATAGGGACTTTCCATTGACGTCAATGGGTGGAGTATT
TACGGTAAACTGCCCACTTGGCAGTACATCAAGTGTATCATATGCCAAGTACGCCCCCTATTGACGTCAA
TGACGGTAAATGGCCCGCCTGGCATTATGCCCAGTACATGACCTTATGGGACTTTCCTACTTGGCAGTAC
ATCTACGTATTAGTCATCGCTATTACCATGGTGATGCGGTTTTGGCAGTACATCAATGGGCGTGGATAGC
GGTTTGACTCACGGGGATTTCCAAGTCTCCACCCCATTGACGTCAATGGGAGTTTGTTTTGGCACCAAAA
TCAACGGGACTTTCCAAAATGTCGTAACAACTCCGCCCCATTGACGCAAATGGGCGGTAGGCGTGTACGG
TGGGAGGTCTATATAAGCAGAGCTCTCTGGCTAACTAGAGAACCCACTGCTTACTGGCTTATCGAAATTA
ATACGACTCACTATAGGGAGACCCAAGCTGGCTAGTTAGAGCTCCTTAAGGTTAACGCCACCATGGACTA
CAAAGACGATGACGACAAGTCTAGAGAATTCGGATCCATGCAGAGTCCCAAAATGAATGTCCAGGAGCAG
GGTTTCCCCTTGGACCTCGGAGCAAGTTTCACCGAAGATGCCCCCCGGCCCCCAGTGCCTGGAGAAGAGG
GAGAACTGGTATCTACTGATTCGAGGCCTGTCAACCACAGTTTCTGTTCTGGGAAAGGTACCAGCATTAA
AAGTGAGACCTCAACAGCCACCCCAAGACGTTCAGATCTGGATCTGGGATATGAGCCCGAGGGCAGTGCC
TCCCCCACCCCACCATATTTGAGGTGGGCTGAGTCACTGCATTCCTTACTGGATGACCAAGATGGGATCA
GCCTGTTCAGGACTTTCCTGAAGCAGGAGGGCTGTGCTGACCTGCTGGACTTCTGGTTTGCCTGCAGTGG
CTTCAGGAAGCTTGAGCCCTGTGACTCAAATGAGGAAAAGAGGCTGAAGCTGGCAAGAGCCATCTACCGA
AAGTACATCCTGGATAGCAATGGCATTGTGTCCAGACAAACCAAGCCAGCCACTAAGAGCTTCATAAAGG
ACTGTGTCATGAAGCAGCAGATAGATCCTGCCATGTTTGACCAGGCACAGACAGAAATCCAGTCCACCAT
GGAGGAGAATACCTACCCTTCCTTTCTTAAGTCTGACATTTATTTGGAGTACACAAGGACAGGCTCAGAG
AGTCCGAAGGTCTGCAGTGACCAGAGCTCAGGGTCTGGAACAGGGAAGGGCATGTCTGGATACCTGCCCA
CTTTGAATGAGGATGAAGAATGGAAATGTGACCAAGATGCAGATGAGGATGATGGCCGAGACCCTCTCCC
CCCCAGCAGGCTCACCCAGAAGCTGCTATTGGAGACTGCTGCCCCGAGGGCCCCCTCAAGTAGACGGTAC
AACGAAGGCAGAGAGCTCAGGTATGGATCTTGGAGGGAGCCCGTCAACCCCTACTACGTCAACTCTGGCT
ATGCCCTGGCCCCAGCCACCAGTGCCAATGACAGTGAGCAGCAGAGCCTGTCCAGTGATGCTGACACGCT
ATCCCTTACGGACAGTAGTGTGGATGGAATCCCCCCATACAGGATCCGTAAGCAGCACCGAAGGGAGATG
CAGGAGAGTATCCAAGTCAATGGGCGGGTACCTCTACCTCACATTCCTCGCACTTACCGAATGCCAAAGG
AGATCCGGGTAGAGCCACAGAAATTTGCTGAAGAGCTTATTCACCGTCTAGAGGCTGTCCAGCGCACTCG
AGAGGCTGAAGAAAAGTTGGAGGAACGGCTGAAGCGTGTACGCATGGAGGAAGAAGGGGAGGATGGTGAA
ATGCCTTCTGGCCCCATGGCAAGTCACAAGCTGCCTTCTGTCCCAGCTTGGCACCATTTCCCACCCCGCT
ATGTGGATATGGGCTGCTCTGGACTGCGGGATGCCCATGAGGAGAATCCTGAGAGCATCCTGGATGAGCA
CGTGCAAAGGGTCATGAGGACACCTGGCTGCCAGTCACCTGGCCCAGGCCACCGCTCTCCTGACAGTGGG
CATGTGGCTAAGACTGCAGTGCTAGGGGGTACAGCCTCCGGGCATGGGAAGCATGTTCCTAAGTTAGGGT
TGAAGCTGGATACAGCTGGCCTGCACCATCATAGACATGTCCACCACCATGTTCACCATAATTCAGCTAG
ACCTAAGGAGCAAATGGAGGCTGAAGTTGCCCGCAGGGTCCAGAGCAGCTTCTCGTGGGGCCCAGAAACA
CATGGTCATGCCAAGCCCCGGAGCTATTCCGAGAACGCAGGCACCACCCTCAGTGCTGGGGATTTGGCCT
TTGGTGGTAAAACTAGTGCACCTTCCAAAAGAAACACCAAGAAGGCTGAATCTGGGAAGAACGCCAATGC
TGAGGTACCCAGTACCACAGAGGACGCTGAGAAGAACCAGAAGATCATGCAGTGGATCATTGAGGGAGAG
AAGGAGATCAGTAGACACCGGAAGGCAGGCCATGGGTCTTCTGGGTTGAGGAAGCAGCAGGCCCATGAAA
GCTCCAGGCCCTTGTCCATCGAGCGTCCTGGGGCCGTGCACCCCTGGGTCAGCGCTCAGCTTCGGAATTC
TGTCCAGCCTTCTCATCTTTTCATCCAAGATCCCACAATGCCACCCAATCCAGCCCCTAATCCCCTGACC
CAGCTGGAAGAGGCCCGCAGGCGTTTGGAAGAAGAAGAAAAGAGAGCAAACAAACTGCCCTCCAAGCAGA
GGACAAAATCACAAAGAAAGGCAGGTGGCGGGAGTGCACCACCATGTGACAGCATTGTTGTGGCCTACTA
TTTCTGTGGGGAACCCATCCCCTACCGGACCCTGGTGAGGGGCCGTGCTGTCACCCTGGGCCAGTTCAAG
GAGCTGCTAACCAAGAAGGGGAGCTACAGATACTACTTTAAGAAAGTGAGTGATGAGTTTGACTGTGGTG
TGGTATTTGAGGAAGTACGGGAGGATGAGGCCGTCTTGCCTGTCTTTGAAGAAAAGATCATCGGCAAGGT
GGAAAAGGTGGACTGACTCGAGCCATGGAAGCTTGATATCTAACTGACTGAACCGGTGGTACCAAACCCG
CTGATCAGCCTCGACTGTGCCTTCTAGTTGCCAGCCATCTGTTGTTTGCCCCTCCCCCGTGCCTTCCTTG
ACCCTGGAAGGTGCCACTCCCACTGTCCTTTCCTAATAAAATGAGGAAATTGCATCGCATTGTCTGAGTA
GGTGTCATTCTATTCTGGGGGGTGGGGTGGGGCAGGACAGCAAGGGGGAGGATTGGGAAGACAATAGCAG
GCATGCTGGGGATGCGGTGGGCTCTATGGCTTCTGAGGCGGAAAGAACCAGCTGGGGCTCTAGGGGGTAT
CCCC
[124 nt withheld, positions 3575-3698]
C
[91 nt withheld, positions 3700-3790]
A
[49 nt withheld, positions 3792-3840]
CCTTTGACGTTGGAGTCCACGTTCTTT
[37 nt withheld, positions 3868-3904]
ACCCTATCTCGGTCTATTCTTTTGATTTATAAGGGATTTTGCCGATTTCGGCCTATTGGTTAAAAAATGA
GCTGATTTAACAAAAATTTAACGCGAATTAATTCTGTGGAATGTGTGTCAGTTAGGGTGTGGAAAGTCCC
CAGGCTCCCCAGCAGGCAGAAGTATGCAAAGCATGCATCTCAATTAGTCAGCAACCAGGTGTGGAAAGTC
CCCAGGCTCCCCAGCAGGCAGAAGTATGCAAAGCATGCATCTCAATTAGTCAGCAACCATAGTCCCGCCC
CTAACTCCGCCCATCCCGCCCCTAACTCCGCCCAGTTCCGCCCATTCTCCGCCCCATGGCTGACTAATTT
TTTTTATTTATGCAGAGGCCGAGGCCGCCTCTGCCTCTGAGCTATTCCAGAAGTAGTGAGGAGGCTTTTT
TGGAGGCCTAGGCTTTTGCAAAAAGCTCCCGGGAGCTTGTATATCCATTTTCGGATCTGATCAGCACGTG
TTGACAATTAATCATCGGCATAGTATATCGGCATAGTATAATACGACAAGGTGAGGAACTAAACCATGGC
CAAGCCTTTGTCTCAAGAAGAATCCACCCTCATTGAAAGAGCAACGGCTACAATCAACAGCATCCCCATC
TCTGAAGACTACAGCGTCGCCAGCGCAGCTCTCTCTAGCGACGGCCGCATCTTCACTGGTGTCAATGTAT
ATCATTTTACTGGGGGACCTTGTGCAGAACTCGTGGTGCTGGGCACTGCTGCTGCTGCGGCAGCTGGCAA
CCTGACTTGTATCGTCGCGATCGGAAATGAGAACAGGGGCATCTTGAGCCCCTGCGGACGGTGCCGACAG
GTGCTTCTCGATCTGCATCCTGGGATCAAAGCCATAGTGAAGGACAGTGATGGACAGCCGACGGCAGTTG
GGATTCGTGAATTGCTGCCCTCTGGTTATGTGTGGGAGGGCTAAGCACTTCGTGGCCGAGGAGCAGGACT
GACACGTGCTACGAGATTTCGATTCCACCGCCGCCTTCTATGAAAGGTTGGGCTTCGGAATCGTTTTCCG
GGACGCCGGCTGGATGATCCTCCAGCGCGGGGATCTCATGCTGGAGTTCTTCGCCCACCCCAACTTGTTT
ATTGCAGCTTATAATGGTTACAAATAAAGCAATAGCATCACAAATTTCACAAATAAAGCATTTTTTTCAC
TGCATTCTAGTTGTGGTTTGTCCAAACTCATCAATGTATCTTATCATGTCTGTATACCGTCGACCTCTAG
CTAGAGCTTGGCGTAATCATGGTCATAGCTGTTTCCTGTGTGAAATTGTTATCCGCTCACAATTCCACAC
AACATACGAGCCGGAAGCATAAAGTGTAAAGCCTGGGGTGCCTAATGAGTGAGCTAACTCACATTAATTG
CGTTGCGCTCACTGCCCGCTTTCCAGTCGGGAAACCTGTCGTGCCAGCTGCATTAATGAATCGGCCAACG
CGCGGGGAGAGGCGGTTTGCGTATTGGGCGCTCTTCCGCTTCCTCGCTCACTGACTCGCTGCGCTCGGTC
GTTCGGCTGCGGCGAGCGGTATCAGCTCACTCAAAGGCGGTAATACGGTTATCCACAGAATCAGGGGATA
ACGCAGGAAAGAACATGTGAGCAAAAGGCCAGCAAAAGGCCAGGAACCGTAAAAAGGCCGCGTTGCTGGC
GTTTTTCCATAGGCTCCGCCCCCCTGACGAGCATCACAAAAATCGACGCTCAAGTCAGAGGTGGCGAAAC
CCGACAGGACTATAAAGATACCAGGCGTTTCCCCCTGGAAGCTCCCTCGTGCGCTCTCCTGTTCCGACCC
TGCCGCTTACCGGATACCTGTCCGCCTTTCTCCCTTCGGGAAGCGTGGCGCTTTCTCATAGCTCACGCTG
TAGGTATCTCAGTTCGGTGTAGGTCGTTCGCTCCAAGCTGGGCTGTGTGCACGAACCCCCCGTTCAGCCC
GACCGCTGCGCCTTATCCGGTAACTATCGTCTTGAGTCCAACCCGGTAAGACACGACTTATCGCCACTGG
CAGCAGCCACTGGTAACAGGATTAGCAGAGCGAGGTATGTAGGCGGTGCTACAGAGTTCTTGAAGTGGTG
GCCTAACTACGGCTACACTAGAAGAACAGTATTTGGTATCTGCGCTCTGCTGAAGCCAGTTACCTTCGGA
AAAAGAGTTGGTAGCTCTTGATCCGGCAAACAAACCACCGCTGGTAGCGGTGGTTTTTTTGTTTGCAAGC
AGCAGATTACGCGCAGAAAAAAAGGATCTCAAGAAGATCCTTTGATCTTTTCTACGGGGTCTGACGCTCA
GTGGAACGAAAACTCACGTTAAGGGATTTTGGTCATGAGATTATCAAAAAGGATCTTCACCTAGATCCTT
TTAAATTAAAAATGAAGTTTTAAATCAATCTAAAGTATATATGAGTAAACTTGGTCTGACAGTTACCAAT
GCTTAATCAGTGAGGCACCTATCTCAGCGATCTGTCTATTTCGTTCATCCATAGTTGCCTGACTCCCCGT
CGTGTAGATAACTACGATACGGGAGGGCTTACCATCTGGCCCCAGTGCTGCAATGATACCGCGAGACCCA
CGCTCACCGGCTCCAGATTTATCAGCAATAAACCAGCCAGCCGGAAGGGCCGAGCGCAGAAGTGGTCCTG
CAACTTTATCCGCCTCCATCCAGTCTATTAATTGTTGCCGGGAAGCTAGAGTAAGTAGTTCGCCAGTTAA
TAGTTTGCGCAACGTTGTTGCCATTGCTACAGGCATCGTGGTGTCACGCTCGTCGTTTGGTATGGCTTCA
TTCAGCTCCGGTTCCCAACGATCAAGGCGAGTTACATGATCCCCCATGTTGTGCAAAAAAGCGGTTAGCT
CCTTCGGTCCTCCGATCGTTGTCAGAAGTAAGTTGGCCGCAGTGTTATCACTCATGGTTATGGCAGCACT
GCATAATTCTCTTACTGTCATGCCATCCGTAAGATGCTTTTCTGTGACTGGTGAGTACTCAACCAAGTCA
TTCTGAGAATAGTGTATGCGGCGACCGAGTTGCTCTTGCCCGGCGTCAATACGGGATAATACCGCGCCAC
ATAGCAGAACTTTAAAAGTGCTCATCATTGGAAAACGTTCTTCGGGGCGAAAACTCTCAAGGATCTTACC
GCTGTTGAGATCCAGTTCGATGTAACCCACTCGTGCACCCAACTGATCTTCAGCATCTTTTACTTTCACC
AGCGTTTCTGGGTGAGCAAAAACAGGAAGGCAAAATGCCGCAAAAAAGGGAATAAGGGCGACACGGAAAT
GTTGAATACTCATACTCTTCCTTTTTCAATATTATTGAAGCATTTATCAGGGTTATTGTCTCATGAGCGG
ATACATATTTGAATGTATTTAGAAAAATAAACAAATAGGGGTTCCGCGCACATTTCCCCGAAAAGTGCCA
CCTGACGTCGACGGATCGGGAGATCTCCCGATCCCCTATGGTGCACTCTCAGTACAATCTGCTCTGATGC
CGCATAGTTAAGCCAGTATCTGCTCCCTGCTTGTGTGTTGGAGGTCGCTGAGTAGTGCGCGAGCAAAATT
TAAGCTACAACAAGGCAAGGCTTGACCGACAATTGCATGAAGAATCTGCTTAGGGTTAGGCGTTTTGCGC
TGCTTCGCGATGTACGGGCCAGATATACGCGTT
